Addgene plasmid #112406: pCLOCK.1.0-gDNA
Purpose: CRISPR plasmid for expression of Cas9 and gRNA targeting human transcription factor CLOCK
Depositing lab: Kevin White. Depositing organization: University of Chicago.
Backbone
  Vector backbone: pX330
  Backbone manufacturer: Zhang lab (Addgene plasmid ID: 42230)
  Vector type: Mammalian Expression, CRISPR
Growth in bacteria
  Bacterial resistance: Ampicillin, 100 μg/mL
  Growth temperature: 37°C
  Growth strain: DH5alpha
  Copy number: High Copy
Gene/Insert
  Gene/Insert name: CLOCK
  gRNA/shRNA sequence: TACTGTGGTTGAACCTTGGA AGG
  Species: H. sapiens (human)
  Entrez Gene: CLOCK (a.k.a. KAT13D, bHLHe8)
  Cloning method: Restriction Enzyme; 5′ cloning site BbsI (destroyed during cloning); 3′ cloning site BbsI (destroyed during cloning)
  Sequencing primers: 5′ hU6-F (5'-GAGGGCCTATTTCCCATGATT-3')
Terms and licenses: Academic/Nonprofit Terms; Industry Terms: Not Available to Industry
Depositor comments: gRNA sequence listed includes 20 nucleotide target sequence, followed by the uncloned PAM sequence. The PAM sequence is not present in the plasmid. Use with plasmid pCLOCK-donor.
How to cite: pCLOCK.1.0-gDNA was a gift from Kevin White (Addgene plasmid # 112406 ; http://n2t.net/addgene:112406 ; RRID:Addgene_112406)
