[The description below was written by a language model from this plasmid's Addgene catalogue record and pLannotate feature annotations shown in this document.]
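Description:
pCLOCK.1.0-gDNA is a mammalian CRISPR expression plasmid built on the pX330 backbone that delivers both Streptococcus pyogenes Cas9 and a single guide RNA directed against the human transcription factor gene CLOCK (also known as KAT13D or bHLHe8). It is propagated in E. coli as a high-copy plasmid through a ColE1/pUC-type origin and selected with ampicillin via the β-lactamase gene. An f1/M13 phage origin and a single AAV2 inverted terminal repeat are also annotated as backbone remnants. With only one ITR annotated, the record gives no indication that the plasmid is meant for AAV packaging.

Two expression units sit side by side. A human U6 RNA polymerase III promoter drives the guide RNA: the 20-nucleotide CLOCK-targeting spacer was inserted between the BbsI sites of pX330, which were destroyed in cloning, directly upstream of the S. pyogenes gRNA scaffold. The depositor notes that the PAM listed with the target is not part of the plasmid. The second unit uses a CMV enhancer, chicken β-actin promoter and hybrid CBA/MVM intron to express Cas9. The annotation software splits Cas9 into N- and C-terminal portions, but these are contiguous. The coding sequence ends in a nucleoplasmin bipartite nuclear localization signal and is followed by a bGH polyadenylation signal.

Two sequence records are available, a depositor sequence and a repository sequencing result, which differ slightly in length (8,508 versus 8,483 nt) but show essentially the same feature layout. The chicken β-actin promoter is annotated only in the depositor record. The plasmid carries no mammalian selection marker or reporter in the annotated features. It is intended to be used together with a companion plasmid, pCLOCK-donor, which suggests cutting the CLOCK locus for donor-templated editing, though the record does not describe the intended modification.
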