Features (pLannotate 1.2.2; 18 found; start..end, strand, type, name):
     79..122     +  misc_RNA       gRNA scaffold (fragment): guide RNA scaffold for the Streptococcus pyogenes CRISPR/Cas9 system
    169..454     +  enhancer       CMV enhancer: human cytomegalovirus immediate early enhancer; contains an 18-bp deletion relative to the standard CMV enhancer
    456..733     +  promoter       chicken β-actin promoter: No description available
    734..962     +  intron         hybrid intron: hybrid between chicken β-actin (CBA) and minute virus of mice (MMV) introns (Gray et al., 2011)
   1100..2701    +  CDS            Cas9(N): N-terminal portion of Streptococcus pyogenes Cas9 (Zetsche et al., 2015)
   2702..5200    +  CDS            Cas9(C): C-terminal portion of Streptococcus pyogenes Cas9 (Zetsche et al., 2015)
   5201..5248    +  CDS            nucleoplasmin NLS: bipartite nuclear localization signal from nucleoplasmin
   5282..5393    +  polyA_signal   bGH poly(A) signal: bovine growth hormone polyadenylation signal
   5498..5638    +  repeat_region  AAV2 ITR: inverted terminal repeat of adeno-associated virus serotype 2 inverted
   5643..5694    -  misc_feature   bom (fragment): basis of mobility region from pBR322
   5713..6093    +  rep_origin     M13 ori (sequence partly withheld): M13 bacteriophage origin of replication; arrow indicates direction of (+) strand synthesis
   6169..6218    -  misc_feature   bom (fragment): basis of mobility region from pBR322
   6320..6355    -  CDS            rop (fragment): Rop protein, which maintains plasmids at low copy number; rop
   6450..6554    +  promoter       AmpR promoter: bla
   6555..7415    +  CDS            AmpR: β-lactamase; bla; confers resistance to ampicillin, carbenicillin, and related antibiotics
   7586..8174    +  rep_origin     ori: high-copy-number ColE1/pMB1/pBR322/pUC origin of replication
   8236..8476    +  promoter       U6 promoter: RNA polymerase III promoter for human U6 snRNA
   8505..72      +  misc_RNA       gRNA scaffold (across the origin): guide RNA scaffold for the Streptococcus pyogenes CRISPR/Cas9 system
>Addgene plasmid #112406 | pCLOCK.1.0-gDNA | depositor full sequence | sequence record 211797 | Full Sequence
TAGAGCTAGAAATAGCAAGTTAAAATAAGGCTAGTCCGTTATCAACTTGAAAAAGTGGCACCGAGTCGGT
GCTTTTTTGTTTTAGAGCTAGAAATAGCAAGTTAAAATAAGGCTAGTCCGTTTTTAGCGCGTGCGCCAAT
TCTGCAGACAAATGGCTCTAGAGGTACCCGTTACATAACTTACGGTAAATGGCCCGCCTGGCTGACCGCC
CAACGACCCCCGCCCATTGACGTCAATAGTAACGCCAATAGGGACTTTCCATTGACGTCAATGGGTGGAG
TATTTACGGTAAACTGCCCACTTGGCAGTACATCAAGTGTATCATATGCCAAGTACGCCCCCTATTGACG
TCAATGACGGTAAATGGCCCGCCTGGCATTGTGCCCAGTACATGACCTTATGGGACTTTCCTACTTGGCA
GTACATCTACGTATTAGTCATCGCTATTACCATGGTCGAGGTGAGCCCCACGTTCTGCTTCACTCTCCCC
ATCTCCCCCCCCTCCCCACCCCCAATTTTGTATTTATTTATTTTTTAATTATTTTGTGCAGCGATGGGGG
CGGGGGGGGGGGGGGGGCGCGCGCCAGGCGGGGCGGGGCGGGGCGAGGGGCGGGGCGGGGCGAGGCGGAG
AGGTGCGGCGGCAGCCAATCAGAGCGGCGCGCTCCGAAAGTTTCCTTTTATGGCGAGGCGGCGGCGGCGG
CGGCCCTATAAAAAGCGAAGCGCGCGGCGGGCGGGAGTCGCTGCGACGCTGCCTTCGCCCCGTGCCCCGC
TCCGCCGCCGCCTCGCGCCGCCCGCCCCGGCTCTGACTGACCGCGTTACTCCCACAGGTGAGCGGGCGGG
ACGGCCCTTCTCCTCCGGGCTGTAATTAGCTGAGCAAGAGGTAAGGGTTTAAGGGATGGTTGGTTGGTGG
GGTATTAATGTTTAATTACCTGGAGCACCTGCCTGAAATCACTTTTTTTCAGGTTGGACCGGTGCCACCA
TGGACTATAAGGACCACGACGGAGACTACAAGGATCATGATATTGATTACAAAGACGATGACGATAAGAT
GGCCCCAAAGAAGAAGCGGAAGGTCGGTATCCACGGAGTCCCAGCAGCCGACAAGAAGTACAGCATCGGC
CTGGACATCGGCACCAACTCTGTGGGCTGGGCCGTGATCACCGACGAGTACAAGGTGCCCAGCAAGAAAT
TCAAGGTGCTGGGCAACACCGACCGGCACAGCATCAAGAAGAACCTGATCGGAGCCCTGCTGTTCGACAG
CGGCGAAACAGCCGAGGCCACCCGGCTGAAGAGAACCGCCAGAAGAAGATACACCAGACGGAAGAACCGG
ATCTGCTATCTGCAAGAGATCTTCAGCAACGAGATGGCCAAGGTGGACGACAGCTTCTTCCACAGACTGG
AAGAGTCCTTCCTGGTGGAAGAGGATAAGAAGCACGAGCGGCACCCCATCTTCGGCAACATCGTGGACGA
GGTGGCCTACCACGAGAAGTACCCCACCATCTACCACCTGAGAAAGAAACTGGTGGACAGCACCGACAAG
GCCGACCTGCGGCTGATCTATCTGGCCCTGGCCCACATGATCAAGTTCCGGGGCCACTTCCTGATCGAGG
GCGACCTGAACCCCGACAACAGCGACGTGGACAAGCTGTTCATCCAGCTGGTGCAGACCTACAACCAGCT
GTTCGAGGAAAACCCCATCAACGCCAGCGGCGTGGACGCCAAGGCCATCCTGTCTGCCAGACTGAGCAAG
AGCAGACGGCTGGAAAATCTGATCGCCCAGCTGCCCGGCGAGAAGAAGAATGGCCTGTTCGGAAACCTGA
TTGCCCTGAGCCTGGGCCTGACCCCCAACTTCAAGAGCAACTTCGACCTGGCCGAGGATGCCAAACTGCA
GCTGAGCAAGGACACCTACGACGACGACCTGGACAACCTGCTGGCCCAGATCGGCGACCAGTACGCCGAC
CTGTTTCTGGCCGCCAAGAACCTGTCCGACGCCATCCTGCTGAGCGACATCCTGAGAGTGAACACCGAGA
TCACCAAGGCCCCCCTGAGCGCCTCTATGATCAAGAGATACGACGAGCACCACCAGGACCTGACCCTGCT
GAAAGCTCTCGTGCGGCAGCAGCTGCCTGAGAAGTACAAAGAGATTTTCTTCGACCAGAGCAAGAACGGC
TACGCCGGCTACATTGACGGCGGAGCCAGCCAGGAAGAGTTCTACAAGTTCATCAAGCCCATCCTGGAAA
AGATGGACGGCACCGAGGAACTGCTCGTGAAGCTGAACAGAGAGGACCTGCTGCGGAAGCAGCGGACCTT
CGACAACGGCAGCATCCCCCACCAGATCCACCTGGGAGAGCTGCACGCCATTCTGCGGCGGCAGGAAGAT
TTTTACCCATTCCTGAAGGACAACCGGGAAAAGATCGAGAAGATCCTGACCTTCCGCATCCCCTACTACG
TGGGCCCTCTGGCCAGGGGAAACAGCAGATTCGCCTGGATGACCAGAAAGAGCGAGGAAACCATCACCCC
CTGGAACTTCGAGGAAGTGGTGGACAAGGGCGCTTCCGCCCAGAGCTTCATCGAGCGGATGACCAACTTC
GATAAGAACCTGCCCAACGAGAAGGTGCTGCCCAAGCACAGCCTGCTGTACGAGTACTTCACCGTGTATA
ACGAGCTGACCAAAGTGAAATACGTGACCGAGGGAATGAGAAAGCCCGCCTTCCTGAGCGGCGAGCAGAA
AAAGGCCATCGTGGACCTGCTGTTCAAGACCAACCGGAAAGTGACCGTGAAGCAGCTGAAAGAGGACTAC
TTCAAGAAAATCGAGTGCTTCGACTCCGTGGAAATCTCCGGCGTGGAAGATCGGTTCAACGCCTCCCTGG
GCACATACCACGATCTGCTGAAAATTATCAAGGACAAGGACTTCCTGGACAATGAGGAAAACGAGGACAT
TCTGGAAGATATCGTGCTGACCCTGACACTGTTTGAGGACAGAGAGATGATCGAGGAACGGCTGAAAACC
TATGCCCACCTGTTCGACGACAAAGTGATGAAGCAGCTGAAGCGGCGGAGATACACCGGCTGGGGCAGGC
TGAGCCGGAAGCTGATCAACGGCATCCGGGACAAGCAGTCCGGCAAGACAATCCTGGATTTCCTGAAGTC
CGACGGCTTCGCCAACAGAAACTTCATGCAGCTGATCCACGACGACAGCCTGACCTTTAAAGAGGACATC
CAGAAAGCCCAGGTGTCCGGCCAGGGCGATAGCCTGCACGAGCACATTGCCAATCTGGCCGGCAGCCCCG
CCATTAAGAAGGGCATCCTGCAGACAGTGAAGGTGGTGGACGAGCTCGTGAAAGTGATGGGCCGGCACAA
GCCCGAGAACATCGTGATCGAAATGGCCAGAGAGAACCAGACCACCCAGAAGGGACAGAAGAACAGCCGC
GAGAGAATGAAGCGGATCGAAGAGGGCATCAAAGAGCTGGGCAGCCAGATCCTGAAAGAACACCCCGTGG
AAAACACCCAGCTGCAGAACGAGAAGCTGTACCTGTACTACCTGCAGAATGGGCGGGATATGTACGTGGA
CCAGGAACTGGACATCAACCGGCTGTCCGACTACGATGTGGACCATATCGTGCCTCAGAGCTTTCTGAAG
GACGACTCCATCGACAACAAGGTGCTGACCAGAAGCGACAAGAACCGGGGCAAGAGCGACAACGTGCCCT
CCGAAGAGGTCGTGAAGAAGATGAAGAACTACTGGCGGCAGCTGCTGAACGCCAAGCTGATTACCCAGAG
AAAGTTCGACAATCTGACCAAGGCCGAGAGAGGCGGCCTGAGCGAACTGGATAAGGCCGGCTTCATCAAG
AGACAGCTGGTGGAAACCCGGCAGATCACAAAGCACGTGGCACAGATCCTGGACTCCCGGATGAACACTA
AGTACGACGAGAATGACAAGCTGATCCGGGAAGTGAAAGTGATCACCCTGAAGTCCAAGCTGGTGTCCGA
TTTCCGGAAGGATTTCCAGTTTTACAAAGTGCGCGAGATCAACAACTACCACCACGCCCACGACGCCTAC
CTGAACGCCGTCGTGGGAACCGCCCTGATCAAAAAGTACCCTAAGCTGGAAAGCGAGTTCGTGTACGGCG
ACTACAAGGTGTACGACGTGCGGAAGATGATCGCCAAGAGCGAGCAGGAAATCGGCAAGGCTACCGCCAA
GTACTTCTTCTACAGCAACATCATGAACTTTTTCAAGACCGAGATTACCCTGGCCAACGGCGAGATCCGG
AAGCGGCCTCTGATCGAGACAAACGGCGAAACCGGGGAGATCGTGTGGGATAAGGGCCGGGATTTTGCCA
CCGTGCGGAAAGTGCTGAGCATGCCCCAAGTGAATATCGTGAAAAAGACCGAGGTGCAGACAGGCGGCTT
CAGCAAAGAGTCTATCCTGCCCAAGAGGAACAGCGATAAGCTGATCGCCAGAAAGAAGGACTGGGACCCT
AAGAAGTACGGCGGCTTCGACAGCCCCACCGTGGCCTATTCTGTGCTGGTGGTGGCCAAAGTGGAAAAGG
GCAAGTCCAAGAAACTGAAGAGTGTGAAAGAGCTGCTGGGGATCACCATCATGGAAAGAAGCAGCTTCGA
GAAGAATCCCATCGACTTTCTGGAAGCCAAGGGCTACAAAGAAGTGAAAAAGGACCTGATCATCAAGCTG
CCTAAGTACTCCCTGTTCGAGCTGGAAAACGGCCGGAAGAGAATGCTGGCCTCTGCCGGCGAACTGCAGA
AGGGAAACGAACTGGCCCTGCCCTCCAAATATGTGAACTTCCTGTACCTGGCCAGCCACTATGAGAAGCT
GAAGGGCTCCCCCGAGGATAATGAGCAGAAACAGCTGTTTGTGGAACAGCACAAGCACTACCTGGACGAG
ATCATCGAGCAGATCAGCGAGTTCTCCAAGAGAGTGATCCTGGCCGACGCTAATCTGGACAAAGTGCTGT
CCGCCTACAACAAGCACCGGGATAAGCCCATCAGAGAGCAGGCCGAGAATATCATCCACCTGTTTACCCT
GACCAATCTGGGAGCCCCTGCCGCCTTCAAGTACTTTGACACCACCATCGACCGGAAGAGGTACACCAGC
ACCAAAGAGGTGCTGGACGCCACCCTGATCCACCAGAGCATCACCGGCCTGTACGAGACACGGATCGACC
TGTCTCAGCTGGGAGGCGACAAAAGGCCGGCGGCCACGAAAAAGGCCGGCCAGGCAAAAAAGAAAAAGTA
AGAATTCCTAGAGCTCGCTGATCAGCCTCGACTGTGCCTTCTAGTTGCCAGCCATCTGTTGTTTGCCCCT
CCCCCGTGCCTTCCTTGACCCTGGAAGGTGCCACTCCCACTGTCCTTTCCTAATAAAATGAGGAAATTGC
ATCGCATTGTCTGAGTAGGTGTCATTCTATTCTGGGGGGTGGGGTGGGGCAGGACAGCAAGGGGGAGGAT
TGGGAAGAGAATAGCAGGCATGCTGGGGAGCGGCCGCAGGAACCCCTAGTGATGGAGTTGGCCACTCCCT
CTCTGCGCGCTCGCTCGCTCACTGAGGCCGGGCGACCAAAGGTCGCCCGACGCCCGGGCTTTGCCCGGGC
GGCCTCAGTGAGCGAGCGAGCGCGCAGCTGCCTGCAGGGGCGCCTGATGCGGTATTTTCTCCTTACGCAT
CTGTGCGGTATTTCACACCGCATA
[142 nt withheld, positions 5695-5836]
C
[141 nt withheld, positions 5838-5978]
CCTTTGACGTTGGAGTCCACGTTCTTT
[37 nt withheld, positions 6006-6042]
ACCCTATCTCGGGCTATTCTTTTGATTTATAAGGGATTTTGCCGATTTCGGCCTATTGGTTAAAAAATGA
GCTGATTTAACAAAAATTTAACGCGAATTTTAACAAAATATTAACGTTTACAATTTTATGGTGCACTCTC
AGTACAATCTGCTCTGATGCCGCATAGTTAAGCCAGCCCCGACACCCGCCAACACCCGCTGACGCGCCCT
GACGGGCTTGTCTGCTCCCGGCATCCGCTTACAGACAAGCTGTGACCGTCTCCGGGAGCTGCATGTGTCA
GAGGTTTTCACCGTCATCACCGAAACGCGCGAGACGAAAGGGCCTCGTGATACGCCTATTTTTATAGGTT
AATGTCATGATAATAATGGTTTCTTAGACGTCAGGTGGCACTTTTCGGGGAAATGTGCGCGGAACCCCTA
TTTGTTTATTTTTCTAAATACATTCAAATATGTATCCGCTCATGAGACAATAACCCTGATAAATGCTTCA
ATAATATTGAAAAAGGAAGAGTATGAGTATTCAACATTTCCGTGTCGCCCTTATTCCCTTTTTTGCGGCA
TTTTGCCTTCCTGTTTTTGCTCACCCAGAAACGCTGGTGAAAGTAAAAGATGCTGAAGATCAGTTGGGTG
CACGAGTGGGTTACATCGAACTGGATCTCAACAGCGGTAAGATCCTTGAGAGTTTTCGCCCCGAAGAACG
TTTTCCAATGATGAGCACTTTTAAAGTTCTGCTATGTGGCGCGGTATTATCCCGTATTGACGCCGGGCAA
GAGCAACTCGGTCGCCGCATACACTATTCTCAGAATGACTTGGTTGAGTACTCACCAGTCACAGAAAAGC
ATCTTACGGATGGCATGACAGTAAGAGAATTATGCAGTGCTGCCATAACCATGAGTGATAACACTGCGGC
CAACTTACTTCTGACAACGATCGGAGGACCGAAGGAGCTAACCGCTTTTTTGCACAACATGGGGGATCAT
GTAACTCGCCTTGATCGTTGGGAACCGGAGCTGAATGAAGCCATACCAAACGACGAGCGTGACACCACGA
TGCCTGTAGCAATGGCAACAACGTTGCGCAAACTATTAACTGGCGAACTACTTACTCTAGCTTCCCGGCA
ACAATTAATAGACTGGATGGAGGCGGATAAAGTTGCAGGACCACTTCTGCGCTCGGCCCTTCCGGCTGGC
TGGTTTATTGCTGATAAATCTGGAGCCGGTGAGCGTGGAAGCCGCGGTATCATTGCAGCACTGGGGCCAG
ATGGTAAGCCCTCCCGTATCGTAGTTATCTACACGACGGGGAGTCAGGCAACTATGGATGAACGAAATAG
ACAGATCGCTGAGATAGGTGCCTCACTGATTAAGCATTGGTAACTGTCAGACCAAGTTTACTCATATATA
CTTTAGATTGATTTAAAACTTCATTTTTAATTTAAAAGGATCTAGGTGAAGATCCTTTTTGATAATCTCA
TGACCAAAATCCCTTAACGTGAGTTTTCGTTCCACTGAGCGTCAGACCCCGTAGAAAAGATCAAAGGATC
TTCTTGAGATCCTTTTTTTCTGCGCGTAATCTGCTGCTTGCAAACAAAAAAACCACCGCTACCAGCGGTG
GTTTGTTTGCCGGATCAAGAGCTACCAACTCTTTTTCCGAAGGTAACTGGCTTCAGCAGAGCGCAGATAC
CAAATACTGTCCTTCTAGTGTAGCCGTAGTTAGGCCACCACTTCAAGAACTCTGTAGCACCGCCTACATA
CCTCGCTCTGCTAATCCTGTTACCAGTGGCTGCTGCCAGTGGCGATAAGTCGTGTCTTACCGGGTTGGAC
TCAAGACGATAGTTACCGGATAAGGCGCAGCGGTCGGGCTGAACGGGGGGTTCGTGCACACAGCCCAGCT
TGGAGCGAACGACCTACACCGAACTGAGATACCTACAGCGTGAGCTATGAGAAAGCGCCACGCTTCCCGA
AGGGAGAAAGGCGGACAGGTATCCGGTAAGCGGCAGGGTCGGAACAGGAGAGCGCACGAGGGAGCTTCCA
GGGGGAAACGCCTGGTATCTTTATAGTCCTGTCGGGTTTCGCCACCTCTGACTTGAGCGTCGATTTTTGT
GATGCTCGTCAGGGGGGCGGAGCCTATGGAAAAACGCCAGCAACGCGGCCTTTTTACGGTTCCTGGCCTT
TTGCTGGCCTTTTGCTCACATGTGAGGGCCTATTTCCCATGATTCCTTCATATTTGCATATACGATACAA
GGCTGTTAGAGAGATAATTGGAATTAATTTGACTGTAAACACAAAGATATTAGTACAAAATACGTGACGT
AGAAAGTAATAATTTCTTGGGTAGTTTGCAGTTTTAAAATTATGTTTTAAAATGGACTATCATATGCTTA
CCGTAACTTGAAAGTATTTCGATTTCTTGGCTTTATATATCTTGTGGAAAGGACGAAACACCTACTGTGG
TTGAACCTTGGAGTTT
