Features (pLannotate 1.2.2; 17 found; start..end, strand, type, name):
      1..72      +  misc_RNA       gRNA scaffold (fragment): guide RNA scaffold for the Streptococcus pyogenes CRISPR/Cas9 system
     79..122     +  misc_RNA       gRNA scaffold (fragment): guide RNA scaffold for the Streptococcus pyogenes CRISPR/Cas9 system
    169..454     +  enhancer       CMV enhancer: human cytomegalovirus immediate early enhancer; contains an 18-bp deletion relative to the standard CMV enhancer
    734..961     +  intron         hybrid intron: hybrid between chicken β-actin (CBA) and minute virus of mice (MMV) introns (Gray et al., 2011)
   1099..2700    +  CDS            Cas9(N): N-terminal portion of Streptococcus pyogenes Cas9 (Zetsche et al., 2015)
   2701..5199    +  CDS            Cas9(C): C-terminal portion of Streptococcus pyogenes Cas9 (Zetsche et al., 2015)
   5200..5247    +  CDS            nucleoplasmin NLS: bipartite nuclear localization signal from nucleoplasmin
   5281..5392    +  polyA_signal   bGH poly(A) signal: bovine growth hormone polyadenylation signal
   5497..5637    +  repeat_region  AAV2 ITR: inverted terminal repeat of adeno-associated virus serotype 2 inverted
   5642..5693    -  misc_feature   bom (fragment): basis of mobility region from pBR322
   5712..6167    +  rep_origin     f1 ori (sequence partly withheld): f1 bacteriophage origin of replication; arrow indicates direction of (+) strand synthesis
   6168..6217    -  misc_feature   bom (fragment): basis of mobility region from pBR322
   6319..6354    -  CDS            rop (fragment): Rop protein, which maintains plasmids at low copy number; rop
   6449..6553    +  promoter       AmpR promoter: bla
   6554..7414    +  CDS            AmpR: β-lactamase; bla; confers resistance to ampicillin, carbenicillin, and related antibiotics
   7585..8173    +  rep_origin     ori: high-copy-number ColE1/pMB1/pBR322/pUC origin of replication
   8235..8475    +  promoter       U6 promoter: RNA polymerase III promoter for human U6 snRNA
>Addgene plasmid #112406 | pCLOCK.1.0-gDNA | addgene full sequence | sequence record 230265 | Addgene NGS Result
TAGAGCTAGAAATAGCAAGTTAAAATAAGGCTAGTCCGTTATCAACTTGAAAAAGTGGCACCGAGTCGGT
GCTTTTTTGTTTTAGAGCTAGAAATAGCAAGTTAAAATAAGGCTAGTCCGTTTTTAGCGCGTGCGCCAAT
TCTGCAGACAAATGGCTCTAGAGGTACCCGTTACATAACTTACGGTAAATGGCCCGCCTGGCTGACCGCC
CAACGACCCCCGCCCATTGACGTCAATAGTAACGCCAATAGGGACTTTCCATTGACGTCAATGGGTGGAG
TATTTACGGTAAACTGCCCACTTGGCAGTACATCAAGTGTATCATATGCCAAGTACGCCCCCTATTGACG
TCAATGACGGTAAATGGCCCGCCTGGCATTGTGCCCAGTACATGACCTTATGGGACTTTCCTACTTGGCA
GTACATCTACGTATTAGTCATCGCTATTACCATGGTCGAGGTGAGCCCCACGTTCTGCTTCACTCTCCCC
ATCTCCCCCCCCTCCCCACCCCCAATTTTGTATTTATTTATTTTTTAATTATTTTGTGCAGCGATGGGGG
CGGGGGGGGGGGGGGGGCGCGCGCCGGGGGGGGGGGGGGGGGGGGGGGGGGGGGGGGGGGGGGGGSGGRG
RGGKGCGGCGGCAGCCAATCAGAGCGGCGCGCTCCGAAAGTTTCCTTTTATGGCGAGGCGGCGGCGGCGG
CGGCCCTATAAAAAGCGAAGCGCGCGGCGGGCGGGAGTCGCTGCGCGCTGCCTTCGCCCCGTGCCCCGCT
CCGCCGCCGCCTCGCGCCGCCCGCCCCGGCTCTGACTGACCGCGTTACTCCCACAGGTGAGCGGGCGGGA
CGGCCCTTCTCCTCCGGGCTGTAATTAGCTGAGCAAGAGGTAAGGGTTTAAGGGATGGTTGGTTGGTGGG
GTATTAATGTTTAATTACCTGGAGCACCTGCCTGAAATCACTTTTTTTCAGGTTGGACCGGTGCCACCAT
GGACTATAAGGACCACGACGGAGACTACAAGGATCATGATATTGATTACAAAGACGATGACGATAAGATG
GCCCCAAAGAAGAAGCGGAAGGTCGGTATCCACGGAGTCCCAGCAGCCGACAAGAAGTACAGCATCGGCC
TGGACATCGGCACCAACTCTGTGGGCTGGGCCGTGATCACCGACGAGTACAAGGTGCCCAGCAAGAAATT
CAAGGTGCTGGGCAACACCGACCGGCACAGCATCAAGAAGAACCTGATCGGAGCCCTGCTGTTCGACAGC
GGCGAAACAGCCGAGGCCACCCGGCTGAAGAGAACCGCCAGAAGAAGATACACCAGACGGAAGAACCGGA
TCTGCTATCTGCAAGAGATCTTCAGCAACGAGATGGCCAAGGTGGACGACAGCTTCTTCCACAGACTGGA
AGAGTCCTTCCTGGTGGAAGAGGATAAGAAGCACGAGCGGCACCCCATCTTCGGCAACATCGTGGACGAG
GTGGCCTACCACGAGAAGTACCCCACCATCTACCACCTGAGAAAGAAACTGGTGGACAGCACCGACAAGG
CCGACCTGCGGCTGATCTATCTGGCCCTGGCCCACATGATCAAGTTCCGGGGCCACTTCCTGATCGAGGG
CGACCTGAACCCCGACAACAGCGACGTGGACAAGCTGTTCATCCAGCTGGTGCAGACCTACAACCAGCTG
TTCGAGGAAAACCCCATCAACGCCAGCGGCGTGGACGCCAAGGCCATCCTGTCTGCCAGACTGAGCAAGA
GCAGACGGCTGGAAAATCTGATCGCCCAGCTGCCCGGCGAGAAGAAGAATGGCCTGTTCGGAAACCTGAT
TGCCCTGAGCCTGGGCCTGACCCCCAACTTCAAGAGCAACTTCGACCTGGCCGAGGATGCCAAACTGCAG
CTGAGCAAGGACACCTACGACGACGACCTGGACAACCTGCTGGCCCAGATCGGCGACCAGTACGCCGACC
TGTTTCTGGCCGCCAAGAACCTGTCCGACGCCATCCTGCTGAGCGACATCCTGAGAGTGAACACCGAGAT
CACCAAGGCCCCCCTGAGCGCCTCTATGATCAAGAGATACGACGAGCACCACCAGGACCTGACCCTGCTG
AAAGCTCTCGTGCGGCAGCAGCTGCCTGAGAAGTACAAAGAGATTTTCTTCGACCAGAGCAAGAACGGCT
ACGCCGGCTACATTGACGGCGGAGCCAGCCAGGAAGAGTTCTACAAGTTCATCAAGCCCATCCTGGAAAA
GATGGACGGCACCGAGGAACTGCTCGTGAAGCTGAACAGAGAGGACCTGCTGCGGAAGCAGCGGACCTTC
GACAACGGCAGCATCCCCCACCAGATCCACCTGGGAGAGCTGCACGCCATTCTGCGGCGGCAGGAAGATT
TTTACCCATTCCTGAAGGACAACCGGGAAAAGATCGAGAAGATCCTGACCTTCCGCATCCCCTACTACGT
GGGCCCTCTGGCCAGGGGAAACAGCAGATTCGCCTGGATGACCAGAAAGAGCGAGGAAACCATCACCCCC
TGGAACTTCGAGGAAGTGGTGGACAAGGGCGCTTCCGCCCAGAGCTTCATCGAGCGGATGACCAACTTCG
ATAAGAACCTGCCCAACGAGAAGGTGCTGCCCAAGCACAGCCTGCTGTACGAGTACTTCACCGTGTATAA
CGAGCTGACCAAAGTGAAATACGTGACCGAGGGAATGAGAAAGCCCGCCTTCCTGAGCGGCGAGCAGAAA
AAGGCCATCGTGGACCTGCTGTTCAAGACCAACCGGAAAGTGACCGTGAAGCAGCTGAAAGAGGACTACT
TCAAGAAAATCGAGTGCTTCGACTCCGTGGAAATCTCCGGCGTGGAAGATCGGTTCAACGCCTCCCTGGG
CACATACCACGATCTGCTGAAAATTATCAAGGACAAGGACTTCCTGGACAATGAGGAAAACGAGGACATT
CTGGAAGATATCGTGCTGACCCTGACACTGTTTGAGGACAGAGAGATGATCGAGGAACGGCTGAAAACCT
ATGCCCACCTGTTCGACGACAAAGTGATGAAGCAGCTGAAGCGGCGGAGATACACCGGCTGGGGCAGGCT
GAGCCGGAAGCTGATCAACGGCATCCGGGACAAGCAGTCCGGCAAGACAATCCTGGATTTCCTGAAGTCC
GACGGCTTCGCCAACAGAAACTTCATGCAGCTGATCCACGACGACAGCCTGACCTTTAAAGAGGACATCC
AGAAAGCCCAGGTGTCCGGCCAGGGCGATAGCCTGCACGAGCACATTGCCAATCTGGCCGGCAGCCCCGC
CATTAAGAAGGGCATCCTGCAGACAGTGAAGGTGGTGGACGAGCTCGTGAAAGTGATGGGCCGGCACAAG
CCCGAGAACATCGTGATCGAAATGGCCAGAGAGAACCAGACCACCCAGAAGGGACAGAAGAACAGCCGCG
AGAGAATGAAGCGGATCGAAGAGGGCATCAAAGAGCTGGGCAGCCAGATCCTGAAAGAACACCCCGTGGA
AAACACCCAGCTGCAGAACGAGAAGCTGTACCTGTACTACCTGCAGAATGGGCGGGATATGTACGTGGAC
CAGGAACTGGACATCAACCGGCTGTCCGACTACGATGTGGACCATATCGTGCCTCAGAGCTTTCTGAAGG
ACGACTCCATCGACAACAAGGTGCTGACCAGAAGCGACAAGAACCGGGGCAAGAGCGACAACGTGCCCTC
CGAAGAGGTCGTGAAGAAGATGAAGAACTACTGGCGGCAGCTGCTGAACGCCAAGCTGATTACCCAGAGA
AAGTTCGACAATCTGACCAAGGCCGAGAGAGGCGGCCTGAGCGAACTGGATAAGGCCGGCTTCATCAAGA
GACAGCTGGTGGAAACCCGGCAGATCACAAAGCACGTGGCACAGATCCTGGACTCCCGGATGAACACTAA
GTACGACGAGAATGACAAGCTGATCCGGGAAGTGAAAGTGATCACCCTGAAGTCCAAGCTGGTGTCCGAT
TTCCGGAAGGATTTCCAGTTTTACAAAGTGCGCGAGATCAACAACTACCACCACGCCCACGACGCCTACC
TGAACGCCGTCGTGGGAACCGCCCTGATCAAAAAGTACCCTAAGCTGGAAAGCGAGTTCGTGTACGGCGA
CTACAAGGTGTACGACGTGCGGAAGATGATCGCCAAGAGCGAGCAGGAAATCGGCAAGGCTACCGCCAAG
TACTTCTTCTACAGCAACATCATGAACTTTTTCAAGACCGAGATTACCCTGGCCAACGGCGAGATCCGGA
AGCGGCCTCTGATCGAGACAAACGGCGAAACCGGGGAGATCGTGTGGGATAAGGGCCGGGATTTTGCCAC
CGTGCGGAAAGTGCTGAGCATGCCCCAAGTGAATATCGTGAAAAAGACCGAGGTGCAGACAGGCGGCTTC
AGCAAAGAGTCTATCCTGCCCAAGAGGAACAGCGATAAGCTGATCGCCAGAAAGAAGGACTGGGACCCTA
AGAAGTACGGCGGCTTCGACAGCCCCACCGTGGCCTATTCTGTGCTGGTGGTGGCCAAAGTGGAAAAGGG
CAAGTCCAAGAAACTGAAGAGTGTGAAAGAGCTGCTGGGGATCACCATCATGGAAAGAAGCAGCTTCGAG
AAGAATCCCATCGACTTTCTGGAAGCCAAGGGCTACAAAGAAGTGAAAAAGGACCTGATCATCAAGCTGC
CTAAGTACTCCCTGTTCGAGCTGGAAAACGGCCGGAAGAGAATGCTGGCCTCTGCCGGCGAACTGCAGAA
GGGAAACGAACTGGCCCTGCCCTCCAAATATGTGAACTTCCTGTACCTGGCCAGCCACTATGAGAAGCTG
AAGGGCTCCCCCGAGGATAATGAGCAGAAACAGCTGTTTGTGGAACAGCACAAGCACTACCTGGACGAGA
TCATCGAGCAGATCAGCGAGTTCTCCAAGAGAGTGATCCTGGCCGACGCTAATCTGGACAAAGTGCTGTC
CGCCTACAACAAGCACCGGGATAAGCCCATCAGAGAGCAGGCCGAGAATATCATCCACCTGTTTACCCTG
ACCAATCTGGGAGCCCCTGCCGCCTTCAAGTACTTTGACACCACCATCGACCGGAAGAGGTACACCAGCA
CCAAAGAGGTGCTGGACGCCACCCTGATCCACCAGAGCATCACCGGCCTGTACGAGACACGGATCGACCT
GTCTCAGCTGGGAGGCGACAAAAGGCCGGCGGCCACGAAAAAGGCCGGCCAGGCAAAAAAGAAAAAGTAA
GAATTCCTAGAGCTCGCTGATCAGCCTCGACTGTGCCTTCTAGTTGCCAGCCATCTGTTGTTTGCCCCTC
CCCCGTGCCTTCCTTGACCCTGGAAGGTGCCACTCCCACTGTCCTTTCCTAATAAAATGAGGAAATTGCA
TCGCATTGTCTGAGTAGGTGTCATTCTATTCTGGGGGGTGGGGTGGGGCAGGACAGCAAGGGGGAGGATT
GGGAAGAGAATAGCAGGCATGCTGGGGAGCGGCCGCAGGAACCCCTAGTGATGGAGTTGGCCACTCCCTC
TCTGCGCGCTCGCTCGCTCACTGAGGCCGGGCGACCAAAGGTCGCCCGACGCCCGGGCTTTGCCCGGGCG
GCCTCAGTGAGCGAGCGAGCGCGCAGCTGCCTGCAGGGGCGCCTGATGCGGTATTTTCTCCTTACGCATC
TGTGCGGTATTTCACACCGCATA
[95 nt withheld, positions 5694-5788]
T
[46 nt withheld, positions 5790-5835]
C
[141 nt withheld, positions 5837-5977]
CCTTTGACGTTGGAGTCCACGTTCTTT
[37 nt withheld, positions 6005-6041]
ACTCTATCTCGGGCTATTCTTTTGATTTATAAGGGATTTTGCCGATTTCGGTCTATTGGTTAAAAAATGA
GCTGATTTAACAAAAATTTAACGCGAATTTTAACAAAATATTAACGTTTACAATTTTATGGTGCACTCTC
AGTACAATCTGCTCTGATGCCGCATAGTTAAGCCAGCCCCGACACCCGCCAACACCCGCTGACGCGCCCT
GACGGGCTTGTCTGCTCCCGGCATCCGCTTACAGACAAGCTGTGACCGTCTCCGGGAGCTGCATGTGTCA
GAGGTTTTCACCGTCATCACCGAAACGCGCGAGACGAAAGGGCCTCGTGATACGCCTATTTTTATAGGTT
AATGTCATGATAATAATGGTTTCTTAGACGTCAGGTGGCACTTTTCGGGGAAATGTGCGCGGAACCCCTA
TTTGTTTATTTTTCTAAATACATTCAAATATGTATCCGCTCATGAGACAATAACCCTGATAAATGCTTCA
ATAATATTGAAAAAGGAAGAGTATGAGTATTCAACATTTCCGTGTCGCCCTTATTCCCTTTTTTGCGGCA
TTTTGCCTTCCTGTTTTTGCTCACCCAGAAACGCTGGTGAAAGTAAAAGATGCTGAAGATCAGTTGGGTG
CACGAGTGGGTTACATCGAACTGGATCTCAACAGCGGTAAGATCCTTGAGAGTTTTCGCCCCGAAGAACG
TTTTCCAATGATGAGCACTTTTAAAGTTCTGCTATGTGGCGCGGTATTATCCCGTATTGACGCCGGGCAA
GAGCAACTCGGTCGCCGCATACACTATTCTCAGAATGACTTGGTTGAGTACTCACCAGTCACAGAAAAGC
ATCTTACGGATGGCATGACAGTAAGAGAATTATGCAGTGCTGCCATAACCATGAGTGATAACACTGCGGC
CAACTTACTTCTGACAACGATCGGAGGACCGAAGGAGCTAACCGCTTTTTTGCACAACATGGGGGATCAT
GTAACTCGCCTTGATCGTTGGGAACCGGAGCTGAATGAAGCCATACCAAACGACGAGCGTGACACCACGA
TGCCTGTAGCAATGGCAACAACGTTGCGCAAACTATTAACTGGCGAACTACTTACTCTAGCTTCCCGGCA
ACAATTAATAGACTGGATGGAGGCGGATAAAGTTGCAGGACCACTTCTGCGCTCGGCCCTTCCGGCTGGC
TGGTTTATTGCTGATAAATCTGGAGCCGGTGAGCGTGGAAGCCGCGGTATCATTGCAGCACTGGGGCCAG
ATGGTAAGCCCTCCCGTATCGTAGTTATCTACACGACGGGGAGTCAGGCAACTATGGATGAACGAAATAG
ACAGATCGCTGAGATAGGTGCCTCACTGATTAAGCATTGGTAACTGTCAGACCAAGTTTACTCATATATA
CTTTAGATTGATTTAAAACTTCATTTTTAATTTAAAAGGATCTAGGTGAAGATCCTTTTTGATAATCTCA
TGACCAAAATCCCTTAACGTGAGTTTTCGTTCCACTGAGCGTCAGACCCCGTAGAAAAGATCAAAGGATC
TTCTTGAGATCCTTTTTTTCTGCGCGTAATCTGCTGCTTGCAAACAAAAAAACCACCGCTACCAGCGGTG
GTTTGTTTGCCGGATCAAGAGCTACCAACTCTTTTTCCGAAGGTAACTGGCTTCAGCAGAGCGCAGATAC
CAAATACTGTTCTTCTAGTGTAGCCGTAGTTAGGCCACCACTTCAAGAACTCTGTAGCACCGCCTACATA
CCTCGCTCTGCTAATCCTGTTACCAGTGGCTGCTGCCAGTGGCGATAAGTCGTGTCTTACCGGGTTGGAC
TCAAGACGATAGTTACCGGATAAGGCGCAGCGGTCGGGCTGAACGGGGGGTTCGTGCACACAGCCCAGCT
TGGAGCGAACGACCTACACCGAACTGAGATACCTACAGCGTGAGCTATGAGAAAGCGCCACGCTTCCCGA
AGGGAGAAAGGCGGACAGGTATCCGGTAAGCGGCAGGGTCGGAACAGGAGAGCGCACGAGGGAGCTTCCA
GGGGGAAACGCCTGGTATCTTTATAGTCCTGTCGGGTTTCGCCACCTCTGACTTGAGCGTCGATTTTTGT
GATGCTCGTCAGGGGGGCGGAGCCTATGGAAAAACGCCAGCAACGCGGCCTTTTTACGGTTCCTGGCCTT
TTGCTGGCCTTTTGCTCACATGTGAGGGCCTATTTCCCATGATTCCTTCATATTTGCATATACGATACAA
GGCTGTTAGAGAGATAATTGGAATTAATTTGACTGTAAACACAAAGATATTAGTACAAAATACGTGACGT
AGAAAGTAATAATTTCTTGGGTAGTTTGCAGTTTTAAAATTATGTTTTAAAATGGACTATCATATGCTTA
CCGTAACTTGAAAGTATTTCGATTTCTTGGCTTTATATATCTTGTGGAAAGGACGAAACACC
